>Addgene plasmid #109487 | actc1b-mKate2-CaaX(tH) | depositor full sequence | sequence record 206424 | Full Sequence
CCACCTAAATTGTAAGCGTTAATATTTTGTTAAAATTCGCGTTAAATTTTTGTTAAATCAGCTCATTTTT
TAACCAATAGGCCGAAATCGGCAAAATCCCTTATAAATCAAAAGAATAGACCGAGATAGGGT
[37 nt withheld, positions 133-169]
AAAGAACGTGGACTCCAACGTCAAAGG
[32 nt withheld, positions 197-228]
GCTGGCTAAGAACTCATCAGCCTCCCCGGTCCATCTACCCACGTACCAATGCACCAATTGGCCACAATGA
CGGCTACTACATGGTGCCATTCCTTCCTCTTTATAGGAATGGAGACTACCTCCTGTCCAACAAGGCTCTT
GGATACGAGTACGCCTACCTGTTGGACCCAGGTCATTGCACAACACCAGAAATGCCCTCTGATCTGCAAA
AGACGTGAATATCTGTTCAGACACCCATATCCACTCTGTTCCACACAGGTCAGAGGTTTGTCCAGGAGTT
CTTGACAGAGGTGTAAAAAGTACTCAAAAATTTTACTCAAGTGAAAGTACAAGTACTTAGGGAAAATTTT
ACTCAATTAAAAGTAAAAGTATCTGGCTAGAATCTTACTTGAGTAAAAGTAAAAAAGTACTCCATTAAAA
TTGTACTTGAGTATTAAGGAAGTAAAAGTAAAAGCAAGAAAGAAAACTAGAGATTCTTGTTTAAGCTTTT
AATCTCAAAAAACATTAAATGAAATGCATACAAGGTTTTATCCTGCTTTAGAACTGTTTGTATTTAATTA
TCAAACTATAAGACAGACAATCTAATGCCAGTACACGCTACTCAAAGTTGTAAAACCTCAGATTTAACTT
CAGTAGAAGCTGATTCTCAAAATTGTTAGTGTCAAGCCTAGCTCTTTTGGGGCTGAAAAGCAATCCTGCA
GTGCTGAAAAGCCTCTCACAGGCAGCCGATGCGGGAAGAGGTGTATTAGTCTTGATAGAGAGGCTGCAAA
TAGCAGGAAACGTGAGCAGAGACTCCCTGGTGTCTGAAACACAGGCCAGATGGGCCCTCGAGCAGGAAAC
AGCTATGACCATGATTACGCCAAGCTATCAACTTTGTATAGAAAAGTTGGCACGCGCAGATTCCGTGTGG
GCCTGGTAATATCTTACCATTTTAAGCTATTTTAAGATTAGGGAAAAAAATTAAATAAAACTACTTTAAA
ATTACTTTCCTTAAAAAGCAACATATTTATTTAGTTTTTGTTTAACTGGCTCAAGATTGTAATATTTTAC
TTTTACATGTTTTTTTTAAGTACCTAAATGTGTTCAAAAGTAAAGTATGTTATTGTTTTTTTTTTTTTAA
TGTTAGCTAAGCTTTAAATTGTAATATATTACTTTTAAAAGTGACTTTTTAAAAATGTAAATAAAAAAGT
AACTATAAATGTGTAATGCATGTTATTTCTGTGGGTTTTTTAATTTTCATCTCAACTGGGCTTACAATTT
TAACATAATAAAAATCAAATCAAATCAAATCAGGCCCTTATTTGTCACATACACTCTTGTATACTGAAAT
AAACTAAATGTTGAGAAAAATTTAAATACACCAAAATAACGCATACCTTTTTTGTAATTACCTAAGTAAA
ACATTTAGTTCCTTTTTTAAGTGACTCAAGATTGTAATCTATTAATTGTAAAAGATAAAACTAGTGATCA
ATCTGACGTGCTTCTATGCAGCCTGTGAGATTAATTGTGATGTTTAATTATTAAACAATTTAAATGGATC
AAACATTTCACATGTGCTTATTGTGTCCAACAAAACCAGCAGAAGCACTTAAAAATATTGCATGACAACA
TGAGTTTTTAATGTAAATTATATATACTTCCTAAACGAAGTTAATCATATTTTCTAAAATAATAATGTCA
TTGAAATATTTAAATAAATGATAANCTTTAGTTGATTCAACATAAAATTGAAAGCAATAAGGACTTTTTT
TTTTTTACAGCGGTGAAGCAAAAGCNTGNAAATAATCATATAAATATAATAAATAAATAAATAAAATAAT
GGTTCTTGGTGCAAATATGAACACTTTAAATAAATATAGAATAAATATGATCAATAAGTCATAACGACGT
GTTTTATGTTGATTATAATTTAAACATGTTTCTAACGCAAGTTTTAAAAACTGTTTTAAAGTATTATTTT
AAGTTATAAGATCAATTTGACTCAACATTTTGTAGTGAAAATATGTTGTGTAAAATTAATATAATATACA
CTATAAAAATGCAAGGTTCCACACAATTCATTCATGTTGTCCCAACACAAATCGATTAAGTTAACAAATA
TATGTGGATTGAACATAAAAAATTAAGTTGTCCCAATGAAATCTCAAGAATTGTGTTGTTTCAGCTCATT
TTAAATAAGTAGTTTTAACAAGTAAAAAATAACATATTTTTGAGTGTGTATATATATATATTTATATATT
ACAAAATATAATAATATAAAATGTAAAAGATATAAACCATGCTACATATATTTAAGAGCTATTTTGCACA
TTACTTTTTTGCAAGCCATTTGAGTGTTTTTTTACAAATATATATTAGCTAAATATACAATATCTTAAAT
ATACAATTAATCAGACATGCAAAAAATGCATTTAACCTACATAAAAATACATGATCAACATATGTTTTAT
GCTGATTACAACTAAATCAAACGTAATGAAATTAATTTATAAAAGCGATTTAAATATGTCAATATTTTAA
GTTAAAATCACTTGAAACCTACTATAAATGAACTTAAATTTAAAAAATCTCCTTTAATTCCAATGCAGCA
CTGTTGTTTTTTCAGCTGAGGACCCCCGGTGCAGATGGTTGGCCCCCGGCCCGCTATTCTAAGGAAGCCT
TTCTTAATTTTAGGGCGGCGCTGCATGCGCTCAGATCAGATTCACGGGTGGAGAGGGTTATTTTCTCTTT
TTTATTTTTTCTTGCCTGCTCATATTTGGGCCTGTGTGAACCCCAGGCTCCGCCTCGGCCCCCAGGAGCC
GCTCTTATTTAAAGGGGATCCTCGCCTTCAGTCTTCGTCCCAGTGGAAGCATCAGTCTTGTGATAACAAC
TTGGTGAGTCCTACAGACCAGCGCTCGACTCTAGGCTTTAAATGCATTGATTTCTCTGGATTAGCTACCG
GGAGAGTTTTAACTTTGCTTATTAGTCTTGTGCTTGAACTGCTAGGTTTAAAGAGGGTTTTCTCTAATGC
ATGCATGAAGCGACAGCTGAAAACCAGAAATAGAGCGTTTGTCCTCCTGTTAAACTCTAGCCTTTCTTTG
GCATTTGTCAGTCCGAGTCTTCAGCTGCCGGCAGGAGATTGGGTTTCAGTAACACTTGCTGAGCACAAAC
TACACGTGCTTCCTTCAGATTTAATTCATTATTAATCATTCTAGATTTAAATGATCTTCTTACTCATTGC
TGATTATTTTAGCCTTGCGGAGCAGATTAAATGAGCACGTGTTTATTAAGATTGATTTAAATATAATTAA
TATTTCACCACTGTAGTTTTAAAATTGCCTTCTAAGTCATGGTTGATTTTTAATAGGTATCGGCTCTAAT
TAGATTACTATTTTGGTTTTTAAATGTTATTTCTATTTCATTTGTAGGCTCGTTTTTAATGTGATTTTAT
TAGATTCTAGTTTTAAAATCATCTTTTAGCCTTACTGAGCAGACTGAATGAACATGTTTCATTAAGATTA
ACTTCATTATAGTTAATTATTTAATCATTCTAGTGGATTATAAATCAGCTCTATTTAAATTGATTGTCGT
GTTTATTTCTATTTGATTTTTGATTATTTTTTAAGGTCGTTTTTATGTGATTTTTCCCCGATTCTAATTT
TAAACTAATTGTTTGATTTTTATATGATTCGACTCTTTTTAAATGAATTGTTTTGCTTTTTTTATTGAGC
ATATATATATATTATACAATTTCAATCAACAATTGTTGTGCTTTTTAAATGTTGTTTCTATTTCATTTCT
AGGGTCGATTTTATTCGATTCTAGTTTTAAAATCGTGATTTCTAACTCCTAACCTTACTGAGCAGACTGA
ATGAACATGTTTCATCAAGATTAACTTCATTATAGTTAATTATTGAATCGGGCTAGTGGTTTATAAATCA
GCTCTATTATAAATTAATTGTCATCATTATTTCTATTTAATTTTTATTATTTTTTTAGGATTATTTTTAA
GGGATTTTTTTCACGTTCTAGTTTTAAACTCAATGCTCATTACTGCTCACCCTTGCTGAGCAGTCTTTCG
TTAAGATTAAATTAATTAATAACCCATTCTAGTTTTAAAACAGTGTCTTAAGGCATAGCTGATATTTTAC
AAGTTTACTATTTAATATATCTCCATTTCTTTTTTTAGGGTCGATTTCATCTGATTTGATTAATTTTTAT
TATCTTCACTAAGCTTTTTGTTCTAGGTTTTATTCTCAGTATTATTACTGTTATATTTGAACTGAATTTC
TCCTCATAGTTTATTCATTTTATTTATTTATTTTTTGTTTATTCGCTATTTTGTATTTTAGTTTTTAATT
AGAAATTTTATTAGAATCGTTTTGAACTAGTTTTTATGCACTCTAACATTAATATTAAATCATAACTATT
ATTTTTATTATAATTTATTTGTGTTTATCTTTTTGTGTAGCTTTCATGTGTTTTTATTTTAGTTTTATTA
TGTTTGCATTGAATTTTTTGGACTAGTTTATATAACGATATACAGAAAAGCCATGACAACAAATGTTTTT
ATAATACCTATTAAGTATAAGCTAATCAGATTTCCACTATTCTGTTCAAAGTTAACATTATTAGCCATTC
TGATGGATCATTTGACATTTGTCATATGTCTTTATGAACACTGCTCTTTCAGATGCCACTTTTAAAGCTG
TTTTTTACAGTAAATGAACGTTTATTATTATGACATTATTTCCTAAGGCCTCTAGAGTACAGCAGGATGT
GGCGTGTGCATTACTGTGTAATTATGCTGACTGTAAATGTGCATTTATAGACTGTCAGCATGTCTGACTG
TGCGCTGTTGTGATTTGTCCTGCACAGACCAAGGCAAGTTTGTACAAAAAAGCAGGCTGCCACCATGGTG
AGCGAGCTGATTAAGGAGAACATGCACATGAAGCTGTACATGGAGGGCACCGTGAACAACCACCACTTCA
AGTGCACATCCGAGGGCGAAGGCAAGCCCTACGAGGGCACCCAGACCATGAGAATCAAGGCGGTCGAGGG
CGGCCCTCTCCCCTTCGCCTTCGACATCCTGGCTACCAGCTTCATGTACGGCAGCAAAACCTTCATCAAC
CACACCCAGGGCATCCCCGACTTCTTTAAGCAGTCCTTCCCCGAGGGCTTCACATGGGAGAGAGTCACCA
CATACGAAGACGGGGGCGTGCTGACCGCTACCCAGGACACCAGCCTCCAGGACGGCTGCCTCATCTACAA
CGTCAAGATCAGAGGGGTGAACTTCCCATCCAACGGCCCTGTGATGCAGAAGAAAACACTCGGCTGGGAG
GCCTCCACCGAGACCCTGTACCCCGCTGACGGCGGCCTGGAAGGCAGAGCCGACATGGCCCTGAAGCTCG
TGGGCGGGGGCCACCTGATCTGCAACTTGAAGACCACATACAGATCCAAGAAACCCGCTAAGAACCTCAA
GATGCCCGGCGTCTACTATGTGGACAGAAGACTGGAAAGAATCAAGGAGGCCGACAAAGAGACCTACGTC
GAGCAGCACGAGGTGGCTGTGGCCAGATACTGCGACCTCCCTAGCAAACTGGGGCACAGAGACCCAGCTT
TCTTGTACAAAGTGGGAAAGCTGAACCCTCCTGATGAGAGTGGCCCCGGCTGCATGAGCTGCAAGTGTGT
GCTCTCCTGATCTAGAACTATAGTGAGTCGTATTACGTAGATCCAGACATGATAAGATACATTGATGAGT
TTGGACAAACCACAACTAGAATGCAGTGAAAAAAATGCTTTATTTGTGAAATTTGTGATGCTATTGCTTT
ATTTGTAACCATTATAAGCTGCAATAAACAAGTTAACAACAACAATTGCATTCATTTTATGTTTCAGGTT
CAGGGGGAGGTGTGGCAACTTTATTATACATAGTTGATAATTCACTGGCCGTCGTTTTACGGTACCATCG
ATGATGATCCAGACATGATAAGATACATTGATGAGTTTGGACAAACCACAACTAGAATGCAGTGAAAAAA
ATGCTTTATTTGTGAAATTTGTGATGCTATTGCTTTATTTGTAACCATTATAAGCTGCAATAAACAAGTT
AACAACAACAATTGCATTCATTTTATGTTTCAGGTTCAGGGGGAGGTGTGGGAGGTTTTTTAAAGCAAGT
AAAACCTCTACAAATGTGGTATGGCTGATTATGATCCTCTAGATCAGATCTGCGAAGATACGGCCACGGG
TGCTCTTGATCCTGTGGCTGATTTTGGACTGTGCTGCTCGCAGCTGCTGATGAATCACATACTTCCTCCA
TTTTCTTCCACTGATTGACTGTTATAATTTCCCTAATTTCCAGGTCAAGGTGCTGTGCATTGTGGTAATA
GATGTGACATGACGTCACTTCCAAAGGACCAATGAACATGTCTGACCAATTTCATATAATGTGAAAACGA
TTTTCATAGGCAGAATAAATAACATTTAAATTAAACTGGGCATCAGCGCAATTCAATTGGTTTGGTAATA
GCAAGGGAAAATAGAATGAAGTGATCTCCAAAAAATAAGTACTTTTTGACTGTAAATAAAATTGTAAGGA
GTAAAAAGTACTTTTTTTTCTAAAAAAATGTAATTAAGTAAAAGTAAAAGTATTGATTTTTAATTGTACT
CAAGTAAAGTAAAAATCCCCAAAAATAATACTTAAGTACAGTAATCAAGTAAAATTACTCAAGTACTTTA
CACCTCTGGTTCTTGACCCCCTACCTTCAGCAAGCCCAGCAGATCCACTAGTTCTAGAGCGGCCGCCACC
GCGGTGGAGCTCCAGCTTTTGTTCCCTTTAGTGAGGGTTAATTGCGCGCTTGGCGTAATCATGGTCATAG
CTGTTTCCTGTGTGAAATTGTTATCCGCTCACAATTCCACACAACATACGAGCCGGAAGCATAAAGTGTA
AAGCCTGGGGTGCCTAATGAGTGAGCTAACTCACATTAATTGCGTTGCGCTCACTGCCCGCTTTCCAGTC
GGGAAACCTGTCGTGCCAGCTGCATTAATGAATCGGCCAACGCGCGGGGAGAGGCGGTTTGCGTATTGGG
CGCTCTTCCGCTTCCTCGCTCACTGACTCGCTGCGCTCGGTCGTTCGGCTGCGGCGAGCGGTATCAGCTC
ACTCAAAGGCGGTAATACGGTTATCCACAGAATCAGGGGATAACGCAGGAAAGAACATGTGAGCAAAAGG
CCAGCAAAAGGCCAGGAACCGTAAAAAGGCCGCGTTGCTGGCGTTTTTCCATAGGCTCCGCCCCCCTGAC
GAGCATCACAAAAATCGACGCTCAAGTCAGAGGTGGCGAAACCCGACAGGACTATAAAGATACCAGGCGT
TTCCCCCTGGAAGCTCCCTCGTGCGCTCTCCTGTTCCGACCCTGCCGCTTACCGGATACCTGTCCGCCTT
TCTCCCTTCGGGAAGCGTGGCGCTTTCTCATAGCTCACGCTGTAGGTATCTCAGTTCGGTGTAGGTCGTT
CGCTCCAAGCTGGGCTGTGTGCACGAACCCCCCGTTCAGCCCGACCGCTGCGCCTTATCCGGTAACTATC
GTCTTGAGTCCAACCCGGTAAGACACGACTTATCGCCACTGGCAGCAGCCACTGGTAACAGGATTAGCAG
AGCGAGGTATGTAGGCGGTGCTACAGAGTTCTTGAAGTGGTGGCCTAACTACGGCTACACTAGAAGGACA
GTATTTGGTATCTGCGCTCTGCTGAAGCCAGTTACCTTCGGAAAAAGAGTTGGTAGCTCTTGATCCGGCA
AACAAACCACCGCTGGTAGCGGTGGTTTTTTTGTTTGCAAGCAGCAGATTACGCGCAGAAAAAAAGGATC
TCAAGAAGATCCTTTGATCTTTTCTACGGGGTCTGACGCTCAGTGGAACGAAAACTCACGTTAAGGGATT
TTGGTCATGAGATTATCAAAAAGGATCTTCACCTAGATCCTTTTAAATTAAAAATGAAGTTTTAAATCAA
TCTAAAGTATATATGAGTAAACTTGGTCTGACAGTTACCAATGCTTAATCAGTGAGGCACCTATCTCAGC
GATCTGTCTATTTCGTTCATCCATAGTTGCCTGACTCCCCGTCGTGTAGATAACTACGATACGGGAGGGC
TTACCATCTGGCCCCAGTGCTGCAATGATACCGCGAGACCCACGCTCACCGGCTCCAGATTTATCAGCAA
TAAACCAGCCAGCCGGAAGGGCCGAGCGCAGAAGTGGTCCTGCAACTTTATCCGCCTCCATCCAGTCTAT
TAATTGTTGCCGGGAAGCTAGAGTAAGTAGTTCGCCAGTTAATAGTTTGCGCAACGTTGTTGCCATTGCT
ACAGGCATCGTGGTGTCACGCTCGTCGTTTGGTATGGCTTCATTCAGCTCCGGTTCCCAACGATCAAGGC
GAGTTACATGATCCCCCATGTTGTGCAAAAAAGCGGTTAGCTCCTTCGGTCCTCCGATCGTTGTCAGAAG
TAAGTTGGCCGCAGTGTTATCACTCATGGTTATGGCAGCACTGCATAATTCTCTTACTGTCATGCCATCC
GTAAGATGCTTTTCTGTGACTGGTGAGTACTCAACCAAGTCATTCTGAGAATAGTGTATGCGGCGACCGA
GTTGCTCTTGCCCGGCGTCAATACGGGATAATACCGCGCCACATAGCAGAACTTTAAAAGTGCTCATCAT
TGGAAAACGTTCTTCGGGGCGAAAACTCTCAAGGATCTTACCGCTGTTGAGATCCAGTTCGATGTAACCC
ACTCGTGCACCCAACTGATCTTCAGCATCTTTTACTTTCACCAGCGTTTCTGGGTGAGCAAAAACAGGAA
GGCAAAATGCCGCAAAAAAGGGAATAAGGGCGACACGGAAATGTTGAATACTCATACTCTTCCTTTTTCA
ATATTATTGAAGCATTTATCAGGGTTATTGTCTCATGAGCGGATACATATTTGAATGTATTTAGAAAAAT
AAACAAATAGGGGTTCCGCGCACATTTCCCCGAAAAGTG
Features (pLannotate 1.2.2; 23 found; start..end, strand, type, name):
      7..228     -  rep_origin     M13 ori (fragment) (sequence partly withheld): M13 bacteriophage origin of replication; arrow indicates direction of (+) strand synthesis
    228..515     +  CDS            tyr (fragment) (sequence partly withheld): TYRO_ORYLA - Also known as tyro. Experimental evidence at transcript level: Swiss-Prot protein existence level 2. This is a copper-containing oxidase that functions in the formation of pigments such as melanins and other polyphenolic compounds. From Oryzias latipes (Japanese rice fish) (Japanese killifish).
   1097..1117    +  protein_bind   attB4: mutant version of attB; core recombination site for the Gateway® BP reaction BP Clonase™
   2025..2041    -  promoter       copia promoter (fragment): strong promoter from the Drosophila transposable element copia (Sinclair et al., 1986)
   5093..5113    +  protein_bind   attB1: mutant version of attB; core recombination site for the Gateway® BP reaction BP Clonase™
   5123..5818    +  CDS            mKate2: mKate2 is a basic (constitutively fluorescent) red fluorescent protein published in 2009, derived from Entacmaea quadricolor. It is reported to be a rapidly-maturing monomer with moderate acid sensitivity.
   5823..5843    -  protein_bind   attB2: mutant version of attB; core recombination site for the Gateway® BP reaction BP Clonase™
   5846..5908    +  CDS            H-Ras (fragment): human small GTPase proto-oncoprotein
   5916..5933    -  promoter       T7 promoter (fragment): promoter for bacteriophage T7 RNA polymerase
   5938..6072    -  polyA_signal   SV40 poly(A) signal: SV40 polyadenylation signal
   6124..6144    -  protein_bind   attB3: mutant version of attB; core recombination site for the Gateway® BP reaction BP Clonase™
   6148..6168    +  CDS            lacZα (fragment): LacZα fragment of β-galactosidase; lacZ fragment
   6184..6318    -  polyA_signal   SV40 poly(A) signal: SV40 polyadenylation signal
   6341..6424    -  CDS            large T antigen (fragment): large T antigen from SV40 (simian virus 40)
   6990..7030    -  misc_feature   MCS (fragment): pBluescript multiple cloning site
   7043..7061    -  promoter       T3 promoter: promoter for bacteriophage T3 RNA polymerase
   7106..7122    -  protein_bind   lac operator: The lac repressor binds to the lac operator to inhibit transcription in E. coli. This inhibition can be relieved by adding lactose or isopropyl-β-D-thiogalactopyranoside (IPTG). lac repressor encoded by lacI
   7130..7160    -  promoter       lac promoter: promoter for the E. coli lac operon
   7175..7196    -  protein_bind   CAP binding site: CAP binding activates transcription in the presence of cAMP. E. coli catabolite activator protein
   7209..7301    -  CDS            lacI (fragment): lac repressor; lacI; The lac repressor binds to the lac operator to inhibit transcription in E. coli. This inhibition can be relieved by adding lactose or isopropyl-β-D-thiogalactopyranoside (IPTG).
   7484..8072    -  rep_origin     ori: high-copy-number ColE1/pMB1/pBR322/pUC origin of replication
   8243..9103    -  CDS            AmpR: β-lactamase; bla; confers resistance to ampicillin, carbenicillin, and related antibiotics
   9104..9208    -  promoter       AmpR promoter: bla
