>Addgene plasmid #109487 | actc1b-mKate2-CaaX(tH) | addgene full sequence | sequence record 219918 | Addgene NGS Result
GCAAGTTTGTACAAAAAAGCAGGCTGCCACCATGGTGAGCGAGCTGATTAAGGAGAACATGCACATGAAG
CTGTACATGGAGGGCACCGTGAACAACCACCACTTCAAGTGCACATCCGAGGGCGAAGGCAAGCCCTACG
AGGGCACCCAGACCATGAGAATCAAGGCGGTCGAGGGCGGCCCTCTCCCCTTCGCCTTCGACATCCTGGC
TACCAGCTTCATGTACGGCAGCAAAACCTTCATCAACCACACCCAGGGCATCCCCGACTTCTTTAAGCAG
TCCTTCCCCGAGGGCTTCACATGGGAGAGAGTCACCACATACGAAGACGGGGGCGTGCTGACCGCTACCC
AGGACACCAGCCTCCAGGACGGCTGCCTCATCTACAACGTCAAGATCAGAGGGGTGAACTTCCCATCCAA
CGGCCCTGTGATGCAGAAGAAAACACTCGGCTGGGAGGCCTCCACCGAGACCCTGTACCCCGCTGACGGC
GGCCTGGAAGGCAGAGCCGACATGGCCCTGAAGCTCGTGGGCGGGGGCCACCTGATCTGCAACTTGAAGA
CCACATACAGATCCAAGAAACCCGCTAAGAACCTCAAGATGCCCGGCGTCTACTATGTGGACAGAAGACT
GGAAAGAATCAAGGAGGCCGACAAAGAGACCTACGTCGAGCAGCACGAGGTGGCTGTGGCCAGATACTGC
GACCTCCCTAGCAAACTGGGGCACAGAGACCCAGCTTTCTTGTACAAAGTGGGAAAGCTGAACCCTCCTG
ATGAGAGTGGCCCCGGCTGCATGAGCTGCAAGTGTGTGCTCTCCTGATCTAGAACTATAGTGAGTCGTAT
TACGTAGATCCAGACATGATAAGATACATTGATGAGTTTGGACAAACCACAACTAGAATGCAGTGAAAAA
AATGCTTTATTTGTGAAATTTGTGATGCTATTGCTTTATTTGTAACCATTATAAGCTGCAATAAACAAGT
TAACAACAACAATTGCATTCATTTTATGTTTCAGGTTCAGGGGGAGGTGTGGCAACTTTATTATACATAG
TTGATAATTCACTGGCCGTCGTTTTACGGTACCATCGATGATGATCCAGACATGATAAGATACATTGATG
AGTTTGGACAAACCACAACTAGAATGCAGTGAAAAAAATGCTTTATTTGTGAAATTTGTGATGCTATTGC
TTTATTTGTAACCATTATAAGCTGCAATAAACAAGTTAACAACAACAATTGCATTCATTTTATGTTTCAG
GTTCAGGGGGAGGTGTGGGAGGTTTTTTAAAGCAAGTAAAACCTCTACAAATGTGGTATGGCTGATTATG
ATCCTCTAGATCAGATCTGCGAAGATACGGCCACGGGTGCTCTTGATCCTGTGGCTGATTTTGGACTGTG
CTGCTCGCAGCTGCTGATGAATCACATACTTCCTCCATTTTCTTCCACTGATTGACTGTTATAATTTCCC
TAATTTCCAGGTCAAGGTGCTGTGCATTGTGGTAATAGATGTGACATGACGTCACTTCCAAAGGACCAAT
GAACATGTCTGACCAATTTCATATAATGTGAAAACGATTTTCATAGGCAGAATAAATAACATTTAAATTA
AACTGGGCATCAGCGCAATTCAATTGGTTTGGTAATAGCAAGGGAAAATAGAATGAAGTGATCTCCAAAA
AATAAGTACTTTTTGACTGTAAATAAAATTGTAAGGAGTAAAAAGTACTTTTTTTTCTAAAAAAATGTAA
TTAAGTAAAAGTAAAAGTATTGATTTTTAATTGTACTCAAGTAAAGTAAAAATCCCCAAAAATAATACTT
AAGTACAGTAATCAAGTAAAATTACTCAAGTACTTTACACCTCTGGTTCTTGACCCCCTACCTTCAGCAA
GCCCAGCAGATCCACTAGTTCTAGAGCGGCCGCCACCGCGGTGGAGCTCCAGCTTTTGTTCCCTTTAGTG
AGGGTTAATTGCGCGCTTGGCGTAATCATGGTCATAGCTGTTTCCTGTGTGAAATTGTTATCCGCTCACA
ATTCCACACAACATACGAGCCGGAAGCATAAAGTGTAAAGCCTGGGGTGCCTAATGAGTGAGCTAACTCA
CATTAATTGCGTTGCGCTCACTGCCCGCTTTCCAGTCGGGAAACCTGTCGTGCCAGCTGCATTAATGAAT
CGGCCAACGCGCGGGGAGAGGCGGTTTGCGTATTGGGCGCTCTTCCGCTTCCTCGCTCACTGACTCGCTG
CGCTCGGTCGTTCGGCTGCGGCGAGCGGTATCAGCTCACTCAAAGGCGGTAATACGGTTATCCACAGAAT
CAGGGGATAACGCAGGAAAGAACATGTGAGCAAAAGGCCAGCAAAAGGCCAGGAACCGTAAAAAGGCCGC
GTTGCTGGCGTTTTTCCATAGGCTCCGCCCCCCTGACGAGCATCACAAAAATCGACGCTCAAGTCAGAGG
TGGCGAAACCCGACAGGACTATAAAGATACCAGGCGTTTCCCCCTGGAAGCTCCCTCGTGCGCTCTCCTG
TTCCGACCCTGCCGCTTACCGGATACCTGTCCGCCTTTCTCCCTTCGGGAAGCGTGGCGCTTTCTCATAG
CTCACGCTGTAGGTATCTCAGTTCGGTGTAGGTCGTTCGCTCCAAGCTGGGCTGTGTGCACGAACCCCCC
GTTCAGCCCGACCGCTGCGCCTTATCCGGTAACTATCGTCTTGAGTCCAACCCGGTAAGACACGACTTAT
CGCCACTGGCAGCAGCCACTGGTAACAGGATTAGCAGAGCGAGGTATGTAGGCGGTGCTACAGAGTTCTT
GAAGTGGTGGCCTAACTACGGCTACACTAGAAGAACAGTATTTGGTATCTGCGCTCTGCTGAAGCCAGTT
ACCTTCGGAAAAAGAGTTGGTAGCTCTTGATCCGGCAAACAAACCACCGCTGGTAGCGGTGGTTTTTTTG
TTTGCAAGCAGCAGATTACGCGCAGAAAAAAAGGATCTCAAGAAGATCCTTTGATCTTTTCTACGGGGTC
TGACGCTCAGTGGAACGAAAACTCACGTTAAGGCATTTTGGTCATGAGATTATCAAAAAGGATCTTCACC
TAGATCCTTTTAAATTAAAAATGAAGTTTTAAATCAATCTAAAGTATATATGAGTAAACTTGGTCTGACA
GTTACCAATGCTTAATCAGTGAGGCACCTATCTCAGCGATCTGTCTATTTCGTTCATCCATAGTTGCCTG
ACTCCCCGTCGTGTAGATAACTACGATACGGGAGGGCTTACCATCTGGCCCCAGTGCTGCAATGATACCG
CGAGACCCACGCTCACCGGCTCCAGATTTATCAGCAATAAACCAGCCAGCCGGAAGGGCCGAGCGCAGAA
GTGGTCCTGCAACTTTATCCGCCTCCATCCAGTCTATTAATTGTTGCCGGGAAGCTAGAGTAAGTAGTTC
GCCAGTTAATAGTTTGCGCAACGTTGTTGCCATTGCTACAGGCATCGTGGTGTCACGCTCGTCGTTTGGT
ATGGCTTCATTCAGCTCCGGTTCCCAACGATCAAGGCGAGTTACATGATCCCCCATGTTGTGCAAAAAAG
CGGTTAGCTCCTTCGGTCCTCCGATCGTTGTCAGAAGTAAGTTGGCCGCAGTGTTATCACTCATGGTTAT
GGCAGCACTGCATAATTCTCTTACTGTCATGCCATCCGTAAGATGCTTTTCTGTGACTGGTGAGTACTCA
ACCAAGTCATTCTGAGAATAGTGTATGCGGCGACCGAGTTGCTCTTGCCCGGCGTCAATACGGGATAATA
CCGCGCCACATAGCAGAACTTTAAAAGTGCTCATCATTGGAAAACGTTCTTCGGGGCGAAAACTCTCAAG
GATCTTACCGCTGTTGAGATCCAGTTCGATGTAACCCACTCGTGCACCCAACTGATCTTCAGCATCTTTT
ACTTTCACCAGCGTTTCTGGGTGAGCAAAAACAGGAAGGCAAAATGCCGCAAAAAAGGGAATAAGGGCGA
CACGGAAATGTTGAATACTCATACTCTTCCTTTTTCAATATTATTGAAGCATTTATCAGGGTTATTGTCT
CATGAGCGGATACATATTTGAATGTATTTAGAAAAATAAACAAATAGGGGTTCCGCGCACATTTCCCCGA
AAAGTGCCACCTAAATTGTAAGCGTTAATATTTTGTTAAAATTCGCGTTAAATTTTTGTTAAATCAGCTC
ATTTTTTAACCAATAGGCCGAAATCGGCAAAATCCCTTATAAATCAAAAGAATAGACCGAGATAGGGT
[37 nt withheld, positions 4269-4305]
AAAGAACGTGGACTCCAACGTCAAAGG
[32 nt withheld, positions 4333-4364]
GCTGGCTAAGAACTCATCAGCCTCCCCGGTCCATCTACCCACGTACCAATGCACCAATTGGCCACAATGA
CGGCTACTACATGGTGCCATTCCTTCCTCTTTATAGGAATGGAGACTACCTCCTGTCCAACAATGCTCTT
GGATACGAGTACGCCTACCTGTTGGACCCAGGTCATTGCACAACACCAGAAATGCCCTCTGATCTGCAAA
AGACGTGAATATCTGTTCAGACACCCATATCCACTCTGTTCCACACAGGTCAGAGGTTTGTCCAGGAGTT
CTTGACAGAGGTGTAAAAAGTACTCAAAAATTTTACTCAAGTGAAAGTACAAGTACTTAGGGAAAATTTT
ACTCAATTAAAAGTAAAAGTATCTGGCTAGAATCTTACTTGAGTAAAAGTAAAAAAGTACTCCATTAAAA
TTGTACTTGAGTATTAAGGAAGTAAAAGTAAAAGCAAGAAAGAAAACTAGAGATTCTTGTTTAAGCTTTT
AATCTCAAAAAACATTAAATGAAATGCATACAAGGTTTTATCCTGCTTTAGAACTGTTTGTATTTAATTA
TCAAACTATAAGACAGACAATCTAATGCCAGTACACGCTACTCAAAGTTGTAAAACCTCAGATTTAACTT
CAGTAGAAGCTGATTCTCAAAATTGTTAGTGTCAAGCCTAGCTCTTTTGGGGCTGAAAAGCAATCCTGCA
GTGCTGAAAAGCCTCTCACAGGCAGCCGATGCGGGAAGAGGTGTATTAGTCTTGATAGAGAGGCTGCAAA
TAGCAGGAAACGTGAGCAGAGACTCCCTGGTGTCTGAAACACAGGCCAGATGGGCCCTCGAGCAGGAAAC
AGCTATGACCATGATTACGCCAAGCTATCAACTTTGTATAGAAAAGTTGGCACGCGCAGATTCCGTGTGG
GCCTGGTAATATCTTACCATTTTAAGCTATTTTAAGATTAGGGAAAAAAATTAAATAAAACTACTTTAAA
ATTACTTTCCTTAAAAAGCAACATATTTATTTAGTTTTTGTTTAACTGGCTCAAGATTGTAATATTTTAC
TTTTACATGTTTTTTTAAGTACCTAAATGTGTTCAAAAGTAAAGTATGTTATTGTTTTTTTTTTTTAATG
TTAGCTAAGCTTTAAATTGTAATATATTACTTTTAAAAGTGACTTTTTAAAAATGTAAATAAAAAAGTAA
CTATAAATGTGTAATGCATGTTATTTCTGTGGGTTTTTAATTTTCATCTCAACTGGGCTTACAATTTTAA
CATAATAAAAATCAAATCAAATCAAATCAGGCCCTTATTTGTCACATACACTCTTGTATACTGAAATAAA
CTAAATGTTGAGAAAAATTTAAATACACCAAAATAACGCATACCTTTTTTGTAATTACCTAAGTAAAACA
TTTAGTTCCTTTTTTAAGTGACTCAAGATTGTAATCTATTAATTGTAAAAGATAAAACTAGTGATCAATC
TGACGTGCTTCTATGCAGCCTGTGAGATTAATTGTGATGTTTAATTATTAAACAATTTAAATGGATCAAA
CATTTCACATGTGCTTATTGTGTCCAACAAAACCAGCAGAAGCACTTAAAAATATTGCATGACAACATGA
GTTTTTAATGTAAATTATATATACTTCCTAAACGAAGTTAATCATATTTCTAAAATAATAATGTCATTGA
AATATTTAAATAAATGATAAGCTTTAGTTGATTCAACATAAAATTGAAAGCAATAAGGACTTTTTTTTTT
TACAGCGGTGAAGCAAAAGCATGTAATAATCATATAATATAATAAATAAATAAATAAATAATGGCTCTTG
GTGCAAATATGAACACTTTAAATAAATATAGAATAAATATGATCAATAAGTCATAACGATGTGTTTTATG
TTGATTATAATTTAAACATGTTTCTAACGCAAGTTTTAAAAACTGTTTTAAAGTATTATTTTAAGTTATA
AGATCAATTTGACTCAACATTTTGTAGTGAAAATATGTTGTGTAAAATTAATATAATATACACTATAAAA
ATGCAGGGTTCCACACAATACATTAATGTTGTCCCAACACAAATCGATTAAGTTAACAAATATATGTGGA
TTGAACATAAAAAATTAAGTTGTCCCAATGAAATCTCAAGAATTGTGTTGTTTCAGCTCATTTTAAATAA
GTAGTTTTAACAAGTAAAAAATAACATATTTTTGAGTGTGTATATATATATATTACAAAATATAATAATA
TAAAATGTAAAAGATATAAACCATGCTACATATATTTAAGAGCTATTTTGCACATTACTTTTTTGCAAGC
CATTTTAGTGTTTTTTTTACAAATATATATTAGCTAAATATACAATATCTTAAATATACAATTAATCAGA
CATGCAATTAATGCATTTAACCTACATAAAAATACATGATCAACATATGTTTTATGCTGATTACAACTAA
ATCAAACGTAATGAAATTAATTTATAAAAGCGATTTAAATATGTCAATATTTTAAGTTAAAATCACTTGA
AACCTACTATAAATGAACTTAAATTAAAAAAATCTCCTTTAATTCCAATGCAACAGTGTTGTTTTTTCAG
CTGAGGACCCCCGGTGCAGATGGTTGGCCCCCGGCCCGCTATTCTAAGGAAGCCTTTCTTAATTTTAGGG
CGGCGCTGCATGCGCTCAGATCAGATTCACGGGTGGAGAGGGTTATTTTCTCTTTTTTATTTTTTCTTGC
CTGCTCATATTTGGGCCTGTGTGAACCCCAGGCTCCGCCTCGGCCCCCAGGAGCCGCTCTTATTTAAAGG
GGATCCTCGCCTTCAGTCTTCGTCCCAGTGGAAGCATCAGTCTTGTGATAACAACTTGGTGAGTCCTACA
GACCAGCGCTCGACTCTAGGCTTTAAATGCATTGATTTCTCTGGATTAGCTACCGGGAGAGTTTTAACTT
TGCTTATTAGTCTTGTGCTCGAACTGCTAGGTTTAAAGAGTGTTTTCTCTAATGCATGCATGAAGCGACA
GCTGAAAACCAGAAATAGAGCGTTTGTCCTCCTGTTAAACTCTAGCCTTTCTTTGGCATTTGTCAGTCCG
AGTCTTCAGCTGCCGGCAGGAGATTGGGTTTCAGTAACACTTGCTGAGCACAAACTACACGTGCTTTCTT
CAGATTTAATTCATTATTAATCATTCTAGATTTAAATGATGTTCTTACTCATTGCTGATTATTTTAGCCT
TGCGGAGCAGATTAAATGAGCACGTGTTTCATTAAGATTGATTTAAATATAATTAATATTTCACCACTGT
AGTTTTAAAATTGCCTTCTAAGTCATGGTTGATTTTTAATAGGTATCGGCTCTAATTAGATTACTATTTT
GGTTTTTAAATGTTATTTCTATTTCATTTGTAGGCTCGTTTTTAATGTGATTTTATTAGATTCTAGTTTT
AAAATCATCTCTTAGCCTTAATGAGCAGACTGAATGAACATGTTTCATTAAGATTAACTTCATTATAATG
AATTATTTAATCATTCTAGTGGGTTATAAATCAGCTCTATTTAAATTAATTGTCGTGTTTATTTCTATTT
AATTTTTGATTATTTTTTCAGGGTCGTTTTTATGTGATTTTTTCCCGTTTCTAATTTTAAACTAATTGTT
TGATTTTTATATGATTCGACTCTTTTTAAATGAATTGTTTTGCTTTTTTTATTGAGCATATATATATTAT
ACAATTTCAATCAACAATTGTTGTGCTTTTTAAATGTTGTTTCTATTTCATTTCTAGGGTCGATTTTATT
CGATTCTAGTTTTAAAATCGTGATTTTTAACTTCTAACCTTACTGAGCAGACTGAATGAACATGTTTCAT
CAAGATTAACTTCATTATAGTTAATTATTGAATCGTGCTAGTGGTTTATAAATCAGCTCTATTTAAATTA
ATCATCATCATTATTTCTATTTAATTTTTATTATTTCTTTAGGATTATTTTTATGTGATTTTTTTCACGT
TCTAGTTTTAAACTCAATGCTCATTACTGCTCACCCTTGCTGAGCAGTCTTTCGTTAAGATTAAATTAAT
TAATAACCATTCTAGTTTTAAAACAGTGTCTTAAGGCATAGCTGATATTTTACAAGTTTACTATTTAATA
TATCTCCTTTCTTTTTTTAGGGTCGATTTCATCTGATTTGATTAATTTTTATTATCTTCACTAAGCTTTT
TGTTCTAGGTTTTATTCTCAGTATTATTACTGTTATATTTGAACTGAATTTCTCCTCATAGTTTATTCAT
TTTATTTATTTATTTTTTGTTTATTCGCTATTTTGTATTTTAGTTTTTAATTAGAAATTTTATTAGAATC
GTTTTGAACTAGTTTTTATGCACTCTAACATTAATATTAAATCATAACTATTATTTTTATTATAATTTAT
TTGTGTTTATCTTTTTGTGTAGCTTTCATGTGTTTTTATTTTAGTTTTATTATGTTTGCATTGAATTTTT
TGGACTAGTTTATATAACGATATACAGAAAAGCCATGACAACAAATGTTTTTATAATACCTATTAAGTAT
AAGCTAATCAGATTTCCACTATTCTGTTCAAAGTTAACATTATTAGCCATTCTGATGGATCATTTGACAT
TTGTCATATGTCTTTATGAACACTGCTCTTTCAGATGCCACTTTTAAAGCTGTTTTTTACAGTAAATGAA
CGTTTATTATTATGACATTATTTCCTAAGGCCTCTAGAGTACAGCAGGATGTGGCGTGTGCATTACCGTG
TAATTATGCTGACTGTAAATGTGCATTTATAGACTGTCAGCATGTCTGACTGTGCGCTGTTGTGATTGGT
CCTGCACAGACCAAG
Features (pLannotate 1.2.2; 23 found; start..end, strand, type, name):
      2..22      +  protein_bind   attB1: mutant version of attB; core recombination site for the Gateway® BP reaction BP Clonase™
     32..727     +  CDS            mKate2: mKate2 is a basic (constitutively fluorescent) red fluorescent protein published in 2009, derived from Entacmaea quadricolor. It is reported to be a rapidly-maturing monomer with moderate acid sensitivity.
    732..752     -  protein_bind   attB2: mutant version of attB; core recombination site for the Gateway® BP reaction BP Clonase™
    755..817     +  CDS            H-Ras (fragment): human small GTPase proto-oncoprotein
    825..842     -  promoter       T7 promoter (fragment): promoter for bacteriophage T7 RNA polymerase
    847..981     -  polyA_signal   SV40 poly(A) signal: SV40 polyadenylation signal
   1033..1053    -  protein_bind   attB3: mutant version of attB; core recombination site for the Gateway® BP reaction BP Clonase™
   1057..1077    +  CDS            lacZα (fragment): LacZα fragment of β-galactosidase; lacZ fragment
   1093..1227    -  polyA_signal   SV40 poly(A) signal: SV40 polyadenylation signal
   1250..1333    -  CDS            large T antigen (fragment): large T antigen from SV40 (simian virus 40)
   1899..1939    -  misc_feature   MCS (fragment): pBluescript multiple cloning site
   1952..1970    -  promoter       T3 promoter: promoter for bacteriophage T3 RNA polymerase
   2015..2031    -  protein_bind   lac operator: The lac repressor binds to the lac operator to inhibit transcription in E. coli. This inhibition can be relieved by adding lactose or isopropyl-β-D-thiogalactopyranoside (IPTG). lac repressor encoded by lacI
   2039..2069    -  promoter       lac promoter: promoter for the E. coli lac operon
   2084..2105    -  protein_bind   CAP binding site: CAP binding activates transcription in the presence of cAMP. E. coli catabolite activator protein
   2118..2210    -  CDS            lacI (fragment): lac repressor; lacI; The lac repressor binds to the lac operator to inhibit transcription in E. coli. This inhibition can be relieved by adding lactose or isopropyl-β-D-thiogalactopyranoside (IPTG).
   2393..2981    -  rep_origin     ori: high-copy-number ColE1/pMB1/pBR322/pUC origin of replication
   3152..4012    -  CDS            AmpR: β-lactamase; bla; confers resistance to ampicillin, carbenicillin, and related antibiotics
   4013..4117    -  promoter       AmpR promoter: bla
   4143..4364    -  rep_origin     M13 ori (fragment) (sequence partly withheld): M13 bacteriophage origin of replication; arrow indicates direction of (+) strand synthesis
   4364..4651    +  CDS            tyr (fragment) (sequence partly withheld): TYRO_ORYLA - Also known as tyro. Experimental evidence at transcript level: Swiss-Prot protein existence level 2. This is a copper-containing oxidase that functions in the formation of pigments such as melanins and other polyphenolic compounds. From Oryzias latipes (Japanese rice fish) (Japanese killifish).
   5233..5253    +  protein_bind   attB4: mutant version of attB; core recombination site for the Gateway® BP reaction BP Clonase™
   6154..6170    -  promoter       copia promoter (fragment): strong promoter from the Drosophila transposable element copia (Sinclair et al., 1986)
