[The description below was written by a language model from this plasmid's Addgene catalogue record and pLannotate feature annotations shown in this document.]
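Description:
actc1b-mKate2-CaaX(tH) is a zebrafish expression plasmid of about 9.2 kb, assembled by Gateway recombination in the destination vector pDEST-actc1b-mKate2-ccdb. It is maintained in E. coli as a high-copy plasmid through a ColE1/pUC-type origin and selected with ampicillin via the β-lactamase gene. pBluescript-derived remnants are also annotated: a partial M13 origin, lac promoter/operator elements, a T3 promoter and a fragment of the multiple cloning site.

The payload is the red fluorescent protein mKate2 followed, across an attB2 site, by a short C-terminal fragment of H-Ras. This fragment carries the CaaX motif, a lipid-modification signal that anchors the fluorophore to cellular membranes. An SV40 polyadenylation signal lies downstream, and a second copy sits beyond the attB3 site. The roughly 3.9 kb stretch between attB4 and attB1, immediately upstream of mKate2, has no promoter annotation apart from a very short hit to a copia promoter that is probably spurious. By name and stated purpose, this interval is where the muscle-specific actc1b promoter would sit, although the feature table does not identify it. A fragment annotated as medaka tyrosinase lies upstream of the attB4 site. The record does not explain it, and no transposon arms are annotated.

Two sequence records are provided, the depositor's and one from repository sequencing. They differ by only 18 nt in length and show the same features in the same order from different start points. The stated use is muscle-specific labelling in zebrafish with the H-Ras CaaX-tagged mKate2, and the associated publication is an in vivo study of T-tubule formation.
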