Addgene plasmid #109487: actc1b-mKate2-CaaX(tH)
Purpose: Muscle specific zebrafish expression of mKate2 fused to the CaaX domain from Hras
Depositing lab: Rob Parton. Depositing organization: University of Queensland, Institute for Molecular Bioscience. Publication: In vivo cell biological screening identifies an endocytic capture mechanism for T-tubule formation. Hall TE, Martel N, Ariotti N, Xiong Z, Lo HP, Ferguson C, Rae J, Lim YW, Parton RG. Nat Commun. 2020 Jul 24;11(1):3711. doi: 10.1038/s41467-020-17486-w. PubMed 32709891.
Backbone
  Vector backbone: pDEST-actc1b-mKate2-ccdb
  Vector type: Zebrafish plasmids
Growth in bacteria
  Bacterial resistance: Ampicillin, 100 μg/mL
  Growth temperature: 37°C
  Growth strain: DH5alpha
  Copy number: High Copy
Gene/Insert
  Gene/Insert name: actc1b-mKate2-CaaX(tH)
  Species: Synthetic
  Cloning method: Gateway Cloning
Terms and licenses: Academic/Nonprofit Terms; Industry Terms: Not Available to Industry
How to cite: actc1b-mKate2-CaaX(tH) was a gift from Rob Parton (Addgene plasmid # 109487 ; http://n2t.net/addgene:109487 ; RRID:Addgene_109487)
